Addgene plasmid #85776: pK3FS
Purpose: N-ICE plasmid pK3FS
Depositing lab: Scott Briggs. Depositing organization: Purdue University. Publication: N-ICE plasmids for generating N-terminal 3 x FLAG tagged genes that allow Inducible, Constitutive, or Endogenous expression in Saccharomyces cerevisiae. Zhang Y, Serratore ND, Briggs SD. Yeast. 2016 Dec 12. doi: 10.1002/yea.3226. PubMed 27943405.
Backbone
  Vector backbone: pUG6
  Backbone manufacturer: Euroscarf
  Vector type: Yeast Expression, Cre/Lox
  Selectable markers: Gentamicin
Growth in bacteria
  Bacterial resistance: Ampicillin, 100 μg/mL
  Growth temperature: 37°C
  Growth strain: DH5alpha
  Copy number: High Copy
Gene/Insert
  Gene/Insert name: loxP-KanMX-loxP-3FLAG
  Species: S. cerevisiae (budding yeast), Synthetic
  Insert size (bp): 1611
  Cloning method: Restriction Enzyme; 5′ cloning site NotI (not destroyed); 3′ cloning site XhoI (not destroyed)
  Sequencing primers: 5′ T7 promoter; 3′ CGCGTCAGCGGGTGTTGG
Terms and licenses: Academic/Nonprofit Terms; Industry Terms: Not Available to Industry
How to cite: pK3FS was a gift from Scott Briggs (Addgene plasmid # 85776 ; http://n2t.net/addgene:85776 ; RRID:Addgene_85776)
