[The description below was written by a language model from this plasmid's Addgene catalogue record and pLannotate feature annotations shown in this document.]
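Description:
pK3FS is a member of the N-ICE plasmid series, a set of pUG6-derived template vectors for placing an N-terminal 3xFLAG epitope tag on genes in Saccharomyces cerevisiae with inducible, constitutive or endogenous expression. The sequenced plasmid is about 4 kb. It is maintained in E. coli through a high-copy ColE1/pUC-type origin and an ampicillin resistance gene (bla) driven by its own promoter. No yeast origin of replication or centromere is annotated, which fits use as a cassette source for genomic integration rather than as an episomal yeast vector. Short fragments annotated as lacI, rop and bom appear to be backbone remnants rather than functional elements.

The payload is a roughly 1.6 kb loxP-KanMX-loxP-3FLAG module cloned between NotI and XhoI sites. The kanMX marker provides selection in yeast; the catalogue lists the selectable marker as gentamicin, which presumably refers to the related aminoglycoside G418 normally used with kanMX. The marker is flanked by two loxP sites in the same orientation, so Cre recombinase can excise it after integration and leave a single loxP site upstream of the tag. The FLAG coding sequence lies immediately downstream of the second loxP site, although the automated annotation detects only a fragment of it. No yeast promoter is annotated between the marker and the tag, which suggests that this version is the one meant to keep the tagged gene under its endogenous promoter after marker removal, but the record does not state this explicitly. A T7 promoter upstream of the cassette serves as a sequencing primer site.
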