Features (pLannotate 1.2.2; 11 found; start..end, strand, type, name):
    415..468     +  CDS            lacI (fragment): lac repressor; lacI; The lac repressor binds to the lac operator to inhibit transcription in E. coli. This inhibition can be relieved by adding lactose or isopropyl-β-D-thiogalactopyranoside (IPTG).
    490..508     +  promoter       T7 promoter: promoter for bacteriophage T7 RNA polymerase
    566..599     +  protein_bind   loxP: Cre-mediated recombination occurs in the 8-bp core sequence (GCATACAT). Cre recombinase
    641..1997    +  gene           kanMX: yeast selectable marker conferring kanamycin resistance (Wach et al., 1994)
   2049..2082    +  protein_bind   loxP: Cre-mediated recombination occurs in the 8-bp core sequence (GCATACAT). Cre recombinase
   2153..2169    +  CDS            FLAG (fragment): FLAG® epitope tag, followed by an enterokinase cleavage site
   2212..2258    -  misc_feature   bom (fragment): basis of mobility region from pBR322
   2360..2395    -  CDS            rop (fragment): Rop protein, which maintains plasmids at low copy number; rop
   2490..2594    +  promoter       AmpR promoter: bla
   2595..3455    +  CDS            AmpR: β-lactamase; bla; confers resistance to ampicillin, carbenicillin, and related antibiotics
   3626..232     +  rep_origin     ori (across the origin): high-copy-number ColE1/pMB1/pBR322/pUC origin of replication
>Addgene plasmid #85776 | pK3FS | addgene full sequence | sequence record 171112 | Addgene NGS Result
GACCTACACCGAACTGAGATACCTACAGCGTGAGCTATGAGAAAGCGCCACGCTTCCCGAAGGGAGAAAG
GCGGACAGGTATCCGGTAAGCGGCAGGGTCGGAACAGGAGAGCGCACGAGGGAGCTTCCAGGGGGAAACG
CCTGGTATCTTTATAGTCCTGTCGGGTTTCGCCACCTCTGACTTGAGCGTCGATTTTTGTGATGCTCGTC
AGGGGGGCGGAGCCTATGGAAAAACGCCAGCAACGCGGCCTTTTTACGGTTCCTGGCCTTTTGCTGGCCT
TTTGCTCACATGTTCTTTCCTGCGTTATCCCCTGATTCTGTGGATAACCGTATTACCGCCTTTGAGTGAG
CTGATACCGCTCGCCGCAGCCGAACGACCGAGCGCAGCGAGTCAGTGAGCGAGGAAGCGGAAGAGCGCCC
AATACGCAAACCGCCTCTCCCCGCGCGTTGGCCGATTCATTAATGCAGGTTAACCTGGCTTATCGAAATT
AATACGACTCACTATAGGGAGACCGGCAGATCCGCGGCCGCGTACGCTGCAGGTCGACGGATCTGATATC
ACCTAATAACTTCGTATAGCATACATTATACGAAGTTATATTAAGGGTTCTCGACGTCCCCGCCGGGTCA
CCCGGCCAGCGACATGGAGGCCCAGAATACCCTCCTTGACAGTCTTGACGTGCGCAGCTCAGGGGCATGA
TGTGACTGTCGCCCGTACATTTAGCCCATACATCCCCATGTATAATCATTTGCATCCATACATTTTGATG
GCCGCACGGCGCGAAGCAAAAATTACGGCTCCTCGCTGCAGACCTGCGAGCAGGGAAACGCTCCCCTCAC
AGACGCGTTGAATTGTCCCCACGCCGCGCCCCTGTAGAGAAATATAAAAGGTTAGGATTTGCCACTGAGG
TTCTTCTTTCATATACTTCCTTTTAAAATCTTGCTAGGATACAGTTCTCACATCACATCCGAACATAAAC
AACCATGGGTAAGGAAAAGACTCACGTTTCGAGGCCGCGATTAAATTCCAACATGGATGCTGATTTATAT
GGGTATAAATGGGCTCGCGATAATGTCGGGCAATCAGGTGCGACAATCTATCGATTGTATGGGAAGCCCG
ATGCGCCAGAGTTGTTTCTGAAACATGGCAAAGGTAGCGTTGCCAATGATGTTACAGATGAGATGGTCAG
ACTAAACTGGCTGACGGAATTTATGCCTCTTCCGACCATCAAGCATTTTATCCGTACTCCTGATGATGCA
TGGTTACTCACCACTGCGATCCCCGGCAAAACAGCATTCCAGGTATTAGAAGAATATCCTGATTCAGGTG
AAAATATTGTTGATGCGCTGGCAGTGTTCCTGCGCCGGTTGCATTCGATTCCTGTTTGTAATTGTCCTTT
TAACAGCGATCGCGTATTTCGTCTCGCTCAGGCGCAATCACGAATGAATAACGGTTTGGTTGATGCGAGT
GATTTTGATGACGAGCGTAATGGCTGGCCTGTTGAACAAGTCTGGAAAGAAATGCATAAGCTTTTGCCAT
TCTCACCGGATTCAGTCGTCACTCATGGTGATTTCTCACTTGATAACCTTATTTTTGACGAGGGGAAATT
AATAGGTTGTATTGATGTTGGACGAGTCGGAATCGCAGACCGATACCAGGATCTTGCCATCCTATGGAAC
TGCCTCGGTGAGTTTTCTCCTTCATTACAGAAACGGCTTTTTCAAAAATATGGTATTGATAATCCTGATA
TGAATAAATTGCAGTTTCATTTGATGCTCGATGAGTTTTTCTAATCAGTACTGACAATAAAAAGATTCTT
GTTTTCAAGAACTTGTCATTTGTATAGTTTTTTTATATTGTAGTTGTTCTATTTTAATCAAATGTTAGCG
TGATTTATATTTTTTTTCGCCTCGACATCATCTGCCCAGATGCGAAGTTAAGTGCGCAGAAAGTAATATC
ATGCGTCAATCGTATGTGAATGCTGGTCGCTATACTGCTGTCGATTCGATACTAACGCCGCCATCCAGTG
TCGAGATCTCTAGACCTAATAACTTCGTATAGCATACATTATACGAAGTTATATTAAGGGTTGTCGACAC
CATGGACTATAAAGACGACGACGACAAAGATTATAAGGACGACGACGATAAGGATTACAAGGACGACGAC
GATAAAGGATCCATGGCGACAGAGAATTCATCGATGCTCGAGGTGCACTCTCAGTACAATCTGCTCTGAT
GCCGCATAGTTAAGCCAGCCCCGACACCCGCCAACACCCGCTGACGCGCCCTGACGGGCTTGTCTGCTCC
CGGCATCCGCTTACAGACAAGCTGTGACCGTCTCCGGGAGCTGCATGTGTCAGAGGTTTTCACCGTCATC
ACCGAAACGCGCGAGACGAAAGGGCCTCGTGATACGCCTATTTTTATAGGTTAATGTCATGATAATAATG
GTTTCTTAGACGTCAGGTGGCACTTTTCGGGGAAATGTGCGCGGAACCCCTATTTGTTTATTTTTCTAAA
TACATTCAAATATGTATCCGCTCATGAGACAATAACCCTGATAAATGCTTCAATAATATTGAAAAAGGAA
GAGTATGAGTATTCAACATTTCCGTGTCGCCCTTATTCCCTTTTTTGCGGCATTTTGCCTTCCTGTTTTT
GCTCACCCAGAAACGCTGGTGAAAGTAAAAGATGCTGAAGATCAGTTGGGTGCACGAGTGGGTTACATCG
AACTGGATCTCAACAGCGGTAAGATCCTTGAGAGTTTTCGCCCCGAAGAACGTTTTCCAATGATGAGCAC
TTTTAAAGTTCTGCTATGTGGCGCGGTATTATCCCGTATTGACGCCGGGCAAGAGCAACTCGGTCGCCGC
ATACACTATTCTCAGAATGACTTGGTTGAGTACTCACCAGTCACAGAAAAGCATCTTACGGATGGCATGA
CAGTAAGAGAATTATGCAGTGCTGCCATAACCATGAGTGATAACACTGCGGCCAACTTACTTCTGACAAC
GATCGGAGGACCGAAGGAGCTAACCGCTTTTTTGCACAACATGGGGGATCATGTAACTCGCCTTGATCGT
TGGGAACCGGAGCTGAATGAAGCCATACCAAACGACGAGCGTGACACCACGATGCCTGTAGCAATGGCAA
CAACGTTGCGCAAACTATTAACTGGCGAACTACTTACTCTAGCTTCCCGGCAACAATTAATAGACTGGAT
GGAGGCGGATAAAGTTGCAGGACCACTTCTGCGCTCGGCCCTTCCGGCTGGCTGGTTTATTGCTGATAAA
TCTGGAGCCGGTGAGCGTGGGTCTCGCGGTATCATTGCAGCACTGGGGCCAGATGGTAAGCCCTCCCGTA
TCGTAGTTATCTACACGACGGGGAGTCAGGCAACTATGGATGAACGAAATAGACAGATCGCTGAGATAGG
TGCCTCACTGATTAAGCATTGGTAACTGTCAGACCAAGTTTACTCATATATACTTTAGATTGATTTAAAA
CTTCATTTTTAATTTAAAAGGATCTAGGTGAAGATCCTTTTTGATAATCTCATGACCAAAATCCCTTAAC
GTGAGTTTTCGTTCCACTGAGCGTCAGACCCCGTAGAAAAGATCAAAGGATCTTCTTGAGATCCTTTTTT
TCTGCGCGTAATCTGCTGCTTGCAAACAAAAAAACCACCGCTACCAGCGGTGGTTTGTTTGCCGGATCAA
GAGCTACCAACTCTTTTTCCGAAGGTAACTGGCTTCAGCAGAGCGCAGATACCAAATACTGTTCTTCTAG
TGTAGCCGTAGTTAGGCCACCACTTCAAGAACTCTGTAGCACCGCCTACATACCTCGCTCTGCTAATCCT
GTTACCAGTGGCTGCTGCCAGTGGCGATAAGTCGTGTCTTACCGGGTTGGACTCAAGACGATAGTTACCG
GATAAGGCGCAGCGGTCGGGCTGAACGGGGGGTTCGTGCACACAGCCCAGCTTGGAGCGAAC
